>Addgene plasmid #211633 | lenti-ERCC6L gRNA2 | addgene full sequence | sequence record 419950 | Addgene NGS Result
TAACAAATTGGCTGTGGTATATAAAATTATTCATAATGATAGTAGGAGGCTTGGTAGGTTTAAGAATAGT
TTTTGCTGTACTTTCTATAGTGAATAGAGTTAGGCAGGGATATTCACCATTATCGTTTCAGACCCACCTC
CCAACCCCGAGGGGACCCGACAGGCCCGAAGGAATAGAAGAAGAAGGTGGAGAGAGAGACAGAGACAGAT
CCATTCGATTAGTGAACGGATCGGCACTGCGTGCGCCAATTCTGCAGACAAATGGCAGTATTCATCCACA
ATTTTAAAAGAAAAGGGGGGATTGGGGGGTACAGTGCAGGGGAAAGAATAGTAGACATAATAGCAACAGA
CATACAAACTAAAGAATTACAAAAACAAATTACAAAAATTCAAAATTTTCGGGTTTATTACAGGGACAGC
AGAGATCCAGTTTGGTTAATTAAGGTACCGAGGGCCTATTTCCCATGATTCCTTCATATTTGCATATACG
ATACAAGGCTGTTAGAGAGATAATTAGAATTAATTTGACTGTAAACACAAAGATATTAGTACAAAATACG
TGACGTAGAAAGTAATAATTTCTTGGGTAGTTTGCAGTTTTAAAATTATGTTTTAAAATGGACTATCATA
TGCTTACCGTAACTTGAAAGTATTTCGATTTCTTGGCTTTATATATCTTGTGGAAAGGACGAAACACCGA
ACGGACCAGAAACCTCAATGTTTTAGAGCTAGAAATAGCAAGTTAAAATAAGGCTAGTCCGTTATCAACT
TGAAAAAGTGGCACCGAGTCGGTGCTTTTTTGAATTCGCTAGCTAGGTCTTGAAAGGAGTGGGAATTGGC
TCCGGTGCCCGTCAGTGGGCAGAGCGCACATCGCCCACAGTCCCCGAGAAGTTGGGGGGAGGGGTCGGCA
ATTGATCCGGTGCCTAGAGAAGGTGGCGCGGGGTAAACTGGGAAAGTGATGTCGTGTACTGGCTCCGCCT
TTTTCCCGAGGGTGGGGGAGAACCGTATATAAGTGCAGTAGTCGCCGTGAACGTTCTTTTTCGCAACGGG
TTTGCCGCCAGAACACAGGACCGGTGCCACCATGGTGAGCAAGGGCGAGGAGCTGTTCACCGGGGTGGTG
CCCATCCTGGTCGAGCTGGACGGCGACGTAAACGGCCACAAGTTCAGCGTGTCCGGCGAGGGCGAGGGCG
ATGCCACCTACGGCAAGCTGACCCTGAAGTTCATCTGCACCACCGGCAAGCTGCCCGTGCCCTGGCCCAC
CCTCGTGACCACCCTGACCTACGGCGTGCAGTGCTTCAGCCGCTACCCCGACCACATGAAGCAGCACGAC
TTCTTCAAGTCCGCCATGCCCGAAGGCTACGTCCAGGAGCGCACCATCTTCTTCAAGGACGACGGCAACT
ACAAGACCCGCGCCGAGGTGAAGTTCGAGGGCGACACCCTGGTGAACCGCATCGAGCTGAAGGGCATCGA
CTTCAAGGAGGACGGCAACATCCTGGGGCACAAGCTGGAGTACAACTACAACAGCCACAACGTCTATATC
ATGGCCGACAAGCAGAAGAACGGCATCAAGGTGAACTTCAAGATCCGCCACAACATCGAGGACGGCAGCG
TGCAGCTCGCCGACCACTACCAGCAGAACACCCCCATCGGCGACGGCCCCGTGCTGCTGCCCGACAACCA
CTACCTGAGCACCCAGTCCGCCCTGAGCAAAGACCCCAACGAGAAGCGCGATCACATGGTCCTGCTGGAG
TTCGTGACCGCCGCCGGGATCACTCTCGGCATGGACGAGCTGTACAAGCCCAAGAAAAAGCGGAAAGTGG
GATCCGGCGCAACAAACTTCTCTCTGCTGAAACAAGCCGGAGATGTCGAAGAGAATCCTGGACCGACCGA
GTACAAGCCCACGGTGCGCCTCGCCACCCGCGACGACGTCCCCAGGGCCGTACGCACCCTCGCCGCCGCG
TTCGCCGACTACCCCGCCACGCGCCACACCGTCGATCCGGACCGCCACATCGAGCGGGTCACCGAGCTGC
AAGAACTCTTCCTCACGCGCGTCGGGCTCGACATCGGCAAGGTGTGGGTCGCGGACGACGGCGCCGCGGT
GGCGGTCTGGACCACGCCGGAGAGCGTCGAAGCGGGGGCGGTGTTCGCCGAGATCGGCCCGCGCATGGCC
GAGTTGAGCGGTTCCCGGCTGGCCGCGCAGCAACAGATGGAAGGCCTCCTGGCGCCGCACCGGCCCAAGG
AGCCCGCGTGGTTCCTGGCCACCGTCGGAGTCTCGCCCGACCACCAGGGCAAGGGTCTGGGCAGCGCCGT
CGTGCTCCCCGGAGTGGAGGCGGCCGAGCGCGCCGGGGTGCCCGCCTTCCTGGAGACCTCCGCGCCCCGC
AACCTCCCCTTCTACGAGCGGCTCGGCTTCACCGTCACCGCCGACGTCGAGGTGCCCGAAGGACCGCGCA
CCTGGTGCATGACCCGCAAGCCCGGTGCCTGAACGCGTTAAGTCGACAATCAACCTCTGGATTACAAAAT
TTGTGAAAGATTGACTGGTATTCTTAACTATGTTGCTCCTTTTACGCTATGTGGATACGCTGCTTTAATG
CCTTTGTATCATGCTATTGCTTCCCGTATGGCTTTCATTTTCTCCTCCTTGTATAAATCCTGGTTGCTGT
CTCTTTATGAGGAGTTGTGGCCCGTTGTCAGGCAACGTGGCGTGGTGTGCACTGTGTTTGCTGACGCAAC
CCCCACTGGTTGGGGCATTGCCACCACCTGTCAGCTCCTTTCCGGGACTTTCGCTTTCCCCCTCCCTATT
GCCACGGCGGAACTCATCGCCGCCTGCCTTGCCCGCTGCTGGACAGGGGCTCGGCTGTTGGGCACTGACA
ATTCCGTGGTGTTGTCGGGGAAATCATCGTCCTTTCCTTGGCTGCTCGCCTGTGTTGCCACCTGGATTCT
GCGCGGGACGTCCTTCTGCTACGTCCCTTCGGCCCTCAATCCAGCGGACCTTCCTTCCCGCGGCCTGCTG
CCGGCTCTGCGGCCTCTTCCGCGTCTTCGCCTTCGCCCTCAGACGAGTCGGATCTCCCTTTGGGCCGCCT
CCCCGCGTCGACTTTAAGACCAATGACTTACAAGGCAGCTGTAGATCTTAGCCACTTTTTAAAAGAAAAG
GGGGGACTGGAAGGGCTAATTCACTCCCAACGAAGACAAGATCTGCTTTTTGCTTGTACTGGGTCTCTCT
GGTTAGACCAGATCTGAGCCTGGGAGCTCTCTGGCTAACTAGGGAACCCACTGCTTAAGCCTCAATAAAG
CTTGCCTTGAGTGCTTCAAGTAGTGTGTGCCCGTCTGTTGTGTGACTCTGGTAACTAGAGATCCCTCAGA
CCCTTTTAGTCAGTGTGGAAAATCTCTAGCAGGGCCCGTTTAAACCCGCTGATCAGCCTCGACTGTGCCT
TCTAGTTGCCAGCCATCTGTTGTTTGCCCCTCCCCCGTGCCTTCCTTGACCCTGGAAGGTGCCACTCCCA
CTGTCCTTTCCTAATAAAATGAGGAAATTGCATCGCATTGTCTGAGTAGGTGTCATTCTATTCTGGGGGG
TGGGGTGGGGCAGGACAGCAAGGGGGAGGATTGGGAAGACAATAGCAGGCATGCTGGGGATGCGGTGGGC
TCTATGGCTTCTGAGGCGGAAAGAACCAGCTGGGGCTCTAGGGGGTATCCCC
[124 nt withheld, positions 3693-3816]
C
[91 nt withheld, positions 3818-3908]
A
[49 nt withheld, positions 3910-3958]
CCTTTGACGTTGGAGTCCACGTTCTTT
[37 nt withheld, positions 3986-4022]
ACCCTATCTCGGTCTATTCTTTTGATTTATAAGGGATTTTGCCGATTTCGGCCTATTGGTTAAAAAATGA
GCTGATTTAACAAAAATTTAACGCGAATTAATTCTGTGGAATGTGTGTCAGTTAGGGTGTGGAAAGTCCC
CAGGCTCCCCAGCAGGCAGAAGTATGCAAAGCATGCATCTCAATTAGTCAGCAACCAGGTGTGGAAAGTC
CCCAGGCTCCCCAGCAGGCAGAAGTATGCAAAGCATGCATCTCAATTAGTCAGCAACCATAGTCCCGCCC
CTAACTCCGCCCATCCCGCCCCTAACTCCGCCCAGTTCCGCCCATTCTCCGCCCCATGGCTGACTAATTT
TTTTTATTTATGCAGAGGCCGAGGCCGCCTCTGCCTCTGAGCTATTCCAGAAGTAGTGAGGAGGCTTTTT
TGGAGGCCTAGGCTTTTGCAAAAAGCTCCCGGGAGCTTGTATATCCATTTTCGGATCTGATCAGCACGTG
TTGACAATTAATCATCGGCATAGTATAATACGACAAGGTGAGGAACTAAACCATGGCCAAGTTGACCAGT
GCCGTTCCGGTGCTCACCGCGCGCGACGTCGCCGGAGCGGTCGAGTTCTGGACCGACCGGCTCGGGTTCT
CCCGGGACTTCGTGGAGGACGACTTCGCCGGTGTGGTCCGGGACGACGTGACCCTGTTCATCAGCGCGGT
CCAGGACCAGGTGGTGCCGGACAACACCCTGGCCTGGGTGTGGGTGCGCGGCCTGGACGAGCTGTACGCC
GAGTGGTCGGAGGTCGTGTCCACGAACTTCCGGGACGCCTCCGGGCCGGCCATGACCGAGATCGGCGAGC
AGCCGTGGGGGCGGGAGTTCGCCCTGCGCGACCCGGCCGGCAACTGCGTGCACTTCGTGGCCGAGGAGCA
GGACTGACACGTGCTACGAGATTTCGATTCCACCGCCGCCTTCTATGAAAGGTTGGGCTTCGGAATCGTT
TTCCGGGACGCCGGCTGGATGATCCTCCAGCGCGGGGATCTCATGCTGGAGTTCTTCGCCCACCCCAACT
TGTTTATTGCAGCTTATAATGGTTACAAATAAAGCAATAGCATCACAAATTTCACAAATAAAGCATTTTT
TTCACTGCATTCTAGTTGTGGTTTGTCCAAACTCATCAATGTATCTTATCATGTCTGTATACCGTCGACC
TCTAGCTAGAGCTTGGCGTAATCATGGTCATAGCTGTTTCCTGTGTGAAATTGTTATCCGCTCACAATTC
CACACAACATACGAGCCGGAAGCATAAAGTGTAAAGCCTGGGGTGCCTAATGAGTGAGCTAACTCACATT
AATTGCGTTGCGCTCACTGCCCGCTTTCCAGTCGGGAAACCTGTCGTGCCAGCTGCATTAATGAATCGGC
CAACGCGCGGGGAGAGGCGGTTTGCGTATTGGGCGCTCTTCCGCTTCCTCGCTCACTGACTCGCTGCGCT
CGGTCGTTCGGCTGCGGCGAGCGGTATCAGCTCACTCAAAGGCGGTAATACGGTTATCCACAGAATCAGG
GGATAACGCAGGAAAGAACATGTGAGCAAAAGGCCAGCAAAAGGCCAGGAACCGTAAAAAGGCCGCGTTG
CTGGCGTTTTTCCATAGGCTCCGCCCCCCTGACGAGCATCACAAAAATCGACGCTCAAGTCAGAGGTGGC
GAAACCCGACAGGACTATAAAGATACCAGGCGTTTCCCCCTGGAAGCTCCCTCGTGCGCTCTCCTGTTCC
GACCCTGCCGCTTACCGGATACCTGTCCGCCTTTCTCCCTTCGGGAAGCGTGGCGCTTTCTCATAGCTCA
CGCTGTAGGTATCTCAGTTCGGTGTAGGTCGTTCGCTCCAAGCTGGGCTGTGTGCACGAACCCCCCGTTC
AGCCCGACCGCTGCGCCTTATCCGGTAACTATCGTCTTGAGTCCAACCCGGTAAGACACGACTTATCGCC
ACTGGCAGCAGCCACTGGTAACAGGATTAGCAGAGCGAGGTATGTAGGCGGTGCTACAGAGTTCTTGAAG
TGGTGGCCTAACTACGGCTACACTAGAAGAACAGTATTTGGTATCTGCGCTCTGCTGAAGCCAGTTACCT
TCGGAAAAAGAGTTGGTAGCTCTTGATCCGGCAAACAAACCACCGCTGGTAGCGGTGGTTTTTTTGTTTG
CAAGCAGCAGATTACGCGCAGAAAAAAAGGATCTCAAGAAGATCCTTTGATCTTTTCTACGGGGTCTGAC
GCTCAGTGGAACGAAAACTCACGTTAAGGGATTTTGGTCATGAGATTATCAAAAAGGATCTTCACCTAGA
TCCTTTTAAATTAAAAATGAAGTTTTAAATCAATCTAAAGTATATATGAGTAAACTTGGTCTGACAGTTA
CCAATGCTTAATCAGTGAGGCACCTATCTCAGCGATCTGTCTATTTCGTTCATCCATAGTTGCCTGACTC
CCCGTCGTGTAGATAACTACGATACGGGAGGGCTTACCATCTGGCCCCAGTGCTGCAATGATACCGCGAG
ACCCACGCTCACCGGCTCCAGATTTATCAGCAATAAACCAGCCAGCCGGAAGGGCCGAGCGCAGAAGTGG
TCCTGCAACTTTATCCGCCTCCATCCAGTCTATTAATTGTTGCCGGGAAGCTAGAGTAAGTAGTTCGCCA
GTTAATAGTTTGCGCAACGTTGTTGCCATTGCTACAGGCATCGTGGTGTCACGCTCGTCGTTTGGTATGG
CTTCATTCAGCTCCGGTTCCCAACGATCAAGGCGAGTTACATGATCCCCCATGTTGTGCAAAAAAGCGGT
TAGCTCCTTCGGTCCTCCGATCGTTGTCAGAAGTAAGTTGGCCGCAGTGTTATCACTCATGGTTATGGCA
GCACTGCATAATTCTCTTACTGTCATGCCATCCGTAAGATGCTTTTCTGTGACTGGTGAGTACTCAACCA
AGTCATTCTGAGAATAGTGTATGCGGCGACCGAGTTGCTCTTGCCCGGCGTCAATACGGGATAATACCGC
GCCACATAGCAGAACTTTAAAAGTGCTCATCATTGGAAAACGTTCTTCGGGGCGAAAACTCTCAAGGATC
TTACCGCTGTTGAGATCCAGTTCGATGTAACCCACTCGTGCACCCAACTGATCTTCAGCATCTTTTACTT
TCACCAGCGTTTCTGGGTGAGCAAAAACAGGAAGGCAAAATGCCGCAAAAAAGGGAATAAGGGCGACACG
GAAATGTTGAATACTCATACTCTTCCTTTTTCAATATTATTGAAGCATTTATCAGGGTTATTGTCTCATG
AGCGGATACATATTTGAATGTATTTAGAAAAATAAACAAATAGGGGTTCCGCGCACATTTCCCCGAAAAG
TGCCACCTGACGTCGACGGATCGGGAGATCTCCCGATCCCCTATGGTGCACTCTCAGTACAATCTGCTCT
GATGCCGCATAGTTAAGCCAGTATCTGCTCCCTGCTTGTGTGTTGGAGGTCGCTGAGTAGTGCGCGAGCA
AAATTTAAGCTACAACAAGGCAAGGCTTGACCGACAATTGCATGAAGAATCTGCTTAGGGTTAGGCGTTT
TGCGCTGCTTCGCGATGTACGGGCCAGATATACGCGTTGACATTGATTATTGACTAGTTATTAATAGTAA
TCAATTACGGGGTCATTAGTTCATAGCCCATATATGGAGTTCCGCGTTACATAACTTACGGTAAATGGCC
CGCCTGGCTGACCGCCCAACGACCCCCGCCCATTGACGTCAATAATGACGTATGTTCCCATAGTAACGCC
AATAGGGACTTTCCATTGACGTCAATGGGTGGAGTATTTACGGTAAACTGCCCACTTGGCAGTACATCAA
GTGTATCATATGCCAAGTACGCCCCCTATTGACGTCAATGACGGTAAATGGCCCGCCTGGCATTATGCCC
AGTACATGACCTTATGGGACTTTCCTACTTGGCAGTACATCTACGTATTAGTCATCGCTATTACCATGGT
GATGCGGTTTTGGCAGTACATCAATGGGCGTGGATAGCGGTTTGACTCACGGGGATTTCCAAGTCTCCAC
CCCATTGACGTCAATGGGAGTTTGTTTTGGCACCAAAATCAACGGGACTTTCCAAAATGTCGTAACAACT
CCGCCCCATTGACGCAAATGGGCGGTAGGCGTGTACGGTGGGAGGTCTATATAAGCAGCGCGTTTTGCCT
GTACTGGGTCTCTCTGGTTAGACCAGATCTGAGCCTGGGAGCTCTCTGGCTAACTAGGGAACCCACTGCT
TAAGCCTCAATAAAGCTTGCCTTGAGTGCTTCAAGTAGTGTGTGCCCGTCTGTTGTGTGACTCTGGTAAC
TAGAGATCCCTCAGACCCTTTTAGTCAGTGTGGAAAATCTCTAGCAGTGGCGCCCGAACAGGGACTTGAA
AGCGAAAGGGAAACCAGAGGAGCTCTCTCGACGCAGGACTCGGCTTGCTGAAGCGCGCACGGCAAGAGGC
GAGGGGCGGCGACTGGTGAGTACGCCAAAAATTTTGACTAGCGGAGGCTAGAAGGAGAGAGATGGGTGCG
AGAGCGTCAGTATTAAGCGGGGGAGAATTAGATCGCGATGGGAAAAAATTCGGTTAAGGCCAGGGGGAAA
GAAAAAATATAAATTAAAACATATAGTATGGGCAAGCAGGGAGCTAGAACGATTCGCAGTTAATCCTGGC
CTGTTAGAAACATCAGAAGGCTGTAGACAAATACTGGGACAGCTACAACCATCCCTTCAGACAGGATCAG
AAGAACTTAGATCATTATATAATACAGTAGCAACCCTCTATTGTGTGCATCAAAGGATAGAGATAAAAGA
CACCAAGGAAGCTTTAGACAAGATAGAGGAAGAGCAAAACAAAAGTAAGACCACCGCACAGCAAGCGGCC
GCTGATCTTCAGACCTGGAGGAGGAGATATGAGGGACAATTGGAGAAGTGAATTATATAAATATAAAGTA
GTAAAAATTGAACCATTAGGAGTAGCACCCACCAAGGCAAAGAGAAGAGTGGTGCAGAGAGAAAAAAGAG
CAGTGGGAATAGGAGCTTTGTTCCTTGGGTTCTTGGGAGCAGCAGGAAGCACTATGGGCGCAGCGTCAAT
GACGCTGACGGTACAGGCCAGACAATTATTGTCTGGTATAGTGCAGCAGCAGAACAATTTGCTGAGGGCT
ATTGAGGCGCAACAGCATCTGTTGCAACTCACAGTCTGGGGCATCAAGCAGCTCCAGGCAAGAATCCTGG
CTGTGGAAAGATACCTAAAGGATCAACAGCTCCTGGGGATTTGGGGTTGCTCTGGAAAACTCATTTGCAC
CACTGCTGTGCCTTGGAATGCTAGTTGGAGTAATAAATCTCTGGAACAGATTTGGAATCACACGACCTGG
ATGGAGTGGGACAGAGAAATTAACAATTACACAAGCTTAATACACTCCTTAATTGAAGAATCGCAAAACC
AGCAAGAAAAGAATGAACAAGAATTATTGGAATTAGATAAATGGGCAAGTTTGTGGAATTGGTTTAACA
Features (pLannotate 1.2.2; 33 found; start..end, strand, type, name):
    132..232     +  CDS            Rev (fragment): human immunodeficiency virus 1 (HIV-1) Rev protein; rev; enhances nuclear export of unspliced and incompletely spliced viral mRNAs
    282..399     +  misc_feature   cPPT/CTS: central polypurine tract and central termination sequence of HIV-1
    450..690     +  promoter       U6 promoter: RNA polymerase III promoter for human U6 snRNA
    720..795     +  misc_RNA       gRNA scaffold: guide RNA scaffold for the Streptococcus pyogenes CRISPR/Cas9 system
    813..831     +  CDS            small t antigen (fragment): SV40 (simian virus 40) small t antigen
    857..1068    +  promoter       EF-1α core promoter: core promoter for human elongation factor EF-1α
   1082..1798    +  CDS            EGFP: EGFP is a basic (constitutively fluorescent) green fluorescent protein published in 1996, derived from Aequorea victoria. It is reported to be a rapidly-maturing weak dimer with moderate acid sensitivity.
   1885..2482    +  CDS            PuroR (fragment): puromycin N-acetyltransferase; pac from Streptomyces; confers resistance to puromycin
   2498..3086    +  misc_feature   WPRE: woodchuck hepatitis virus posttranscriptional regulatory element
   3137..3156    +  misc_feature   cPPT/CTS (fragment): central polypurine tract and central termination sequence of HIV-1
   3158..3391    +  LTR            3' LTR (ΔU3): self-inactivating 3' long terminal repeat (LTR) from HIV-1
   3423..3647    +  polyA_signal   bGH poly(A) signal: bovine growth hormone polyadenylation signal
   3651..3672    +  promoter       SV40 promoter (fragment): SV40 enhancer and early promoter
   3693..4121    +  rep_origin     f1 ori (sequence partly withheld): f1 bacteriophage origin of replication; arrow indicates direction of (+) strand synthesis
   4135..4464    +  promoter       SV40 promoter: SV40 enhancer and early promoter
   4512..4539    +  promoter       EM7 promoter (fragment): synthetic bacterial promoter&nbsp
   4565..4939    +  CDS            BleoR: antibiotic-binding protein; Sh ble from Streptoalloteichus hindustanus; confers resistance to bleomycin, phleomycin, and Zeocin™
   4949..5074    +  CDS            ble (fragment): BLE_KLEPN - Experimental evidence at protein level: Swiss-Prot protein existence level 1. Binding protein with a strong affinity to the bleomycin family of antibiotics. Binds to CL990; an antimitotic-antibiotic compound. From Klebsiella pneumoniae.
   5069..5190    +  polyA_signal   SV40 poly(A) signal: SV40 polyadenylation signal
   5263..5279    -  protein_bind   lac operator: The lac repressor binds to the lac operator to inhibit transcription in E. coli. This inhibition can be relieved by adding lactose or isopropyl-β-D-thiogalactopyranoside (IPTG). lac repressor encoded by lacI
   5287..5317    -  promoter       lac promoter: promoter for the E. coli lac operon
   5332..5353    -  protein_bind   CAP binding site: CAP binding activates transcription in the presence of cAMP. E. coli catabolite activator protein
   5366..5458    -  CDS            lacI (fragment): lac repressor; lacI; The lac repressor binds to the lac operator to inhibit transcription in E. coli. This inhibition can be relieved by adding lactose or isopropyl-β-D-thiogalactopyranoside (IPTG).
   5641..6229    -  rep_origin     ori: high-copy-number ColE1/pMB1/pBR322/pUC origin of replication
   6400..7260    -  CDS            AmpR: β-lactamase; bla; confers resistance to ampicillin, carbenicillin, and related antibiotics
   7261..7365    -  promoter       AmpR promoter: bla
   7424..7476    -  misc_feature   bom (fragment): basis of mobility region from pBR322
   7631..8010    +  enhancer       CMV enhancer: human cytomegalovirus immediate early enhancer
   8011..8210    +  promoter       CMV promoter: human cytomegalovirus (CMV) immediate early promoter
   8228..8408    +  LTR            5' LTR (truncated): truncated 5' long terminal repeat (LTR) from HIV-1
   8455..8580    +  misc_feature   HIV-1 Ψ: packaging signal of human immunodeficiency virus type 1
   8564..8927    +  CDS            HIV-1 gag (fragment): gag protein from human immunodeficiency virus 1; gag
   9073..9306    +  misc_feature   RRE: The Rev response element (RRE) of HIV-1 allows for Rev-dependent mRNA export from the nucleus to the cytoplasm.
