[The description below was written by a language model from this plasmid's Addgene catalogue record and pLannotate feature annotations shown in this document.]
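Description:
lenti-ERCC6L gRNA2 is a lentiviral CRISPR guide-RNA plasmid on a pLenti backbone, intended for mammalian cells and carrying the second of a set of sgRNAs directed against ERCC6L. A human U6 RNA polymerase III promoter drives the 20-nt spacer fused to the Streptococcus pyogenes Cas9 gRNA scaffold. No Cas9 coding sequence is annotated, so the nuclease must be supplied separately. Downstream, an EF-1α core promoter drives EGFP followed by a puromycin N-acetyltransferase coding sequence, giving both a fluorescent marker and puromycin selection for transduced cells. How the two reading frames are linked is not annotated. A WPRE after this cassette enhances transcript expression.

The viral framework has the layout typical of a third-generation, self-inactivating HIV-1 vector: a CMV enhancer/promoter precedes a truncated 5' LTR to produce the genomic RNA, followed by the Ψ packaging signal with a gag fragment, the RRE for Rev-dependent export, the cPPT/CTS, and a ΔU3 3' LTR that inactivates LTR promoter activity after integration. Outside the LTRs lie a bGH poly(A) signal, an f1 origin, and an SV40/EM7-driven BleoR cassette with an SV40 poly(A). Propagation in E. coli relies on the high-copy ColE1/pUC-type origin and ampicillin resistance.

The catalogue lists a total size of 8,054 bp, whereas the annotated full sequence is 9,551 nt. The catalogue also does not mention EGFP, so the listed sizes may be out of date or approximate. The plasmid is suited to packaging into lentivirus to disrupt ERCC6L in Cas9-expressing cells, and it was deposited with a study of DNA break repair by microhomology-mediated end joining in mitosis.
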