Addgene plasmid #211633: lenti-ERCC6L gRNA2
Purpose: sgRNA-2 agsinst ERCC6L
Depositing lab: Agnel Sfeir. Depositing organization: Memorial Sloan-Kettering Cancer Center. Publication: RHINO directs MMEJ to repair DNA breaks in mitosis. Brambati A, Sacco O, Porcella S, Heyza J, Kareh M, Schmidt JC, Sfeir A. Science. 2023 Aug 11;381(6658):653-660. doi: 10.1126/science.adh3694. Epub 2023 Jul 13. PubMed 37440612.
Backbone
  Vector backbone: pLenti
  Backbone size w/o insert (bp): 8034
  Total vector size (bp): 8054
  Vector type: Mammalian Expression, CRISPR
  Selectable markers: Puromycin
Growth in bacteria
  Bacterial resistance: Ampicillin, 100 μg/mL
  Growth temperature: 37°C
  Growth strain: NEB Stable
  Copy number: Unknown
Gene/Insert
  Gene/Insert name: sgRNA ERCC6L
  gRNA/shRNA sequence: AACGGACCAGAAACCTCAAT
  Species: Synthetic
  Promoter: U6
  Cloning method: Unknown
  Sequencing primers: 5′ gactatcatatgcttaccgt
Terms and licenses: Academic/Nonprofit Terms; Industry Terms: Not Available to Industry
How to cite: lenti-ERCC6L gRNA2 was a gift from Agnel Sfeir (Addgene plasmid # 211633 ; http://n2t.net/addgene:211633 ; RRID:Addgene_211633)
